Addgene plasmid #112602: pOP3BP
Purpose: (Empty Backbone) Used for expression of protein in E. coli as PreScission cleavable N-terminal Avi-His8-tag and GB1 fusions
Depositing lab: Marko Hyvönen. Depositing organization: University of Cambridge.
Backbone
  Vector backbone: pBAT4
  Vector type: Bacterial Expression
  Tag / fusion protein: Avi - 8His-GB1 (N terminal on backbone)
Growth in bacteria
  Bacterial resistance: Ampicillin, 100 μg/mL
  Growth temperature: 37°C
  Growth strain: DH5alpha
  Copy number: High Copy
Gene/Insert
  Gene/Insert name: None
  Tag / fusion protein: Avi - 8His-GB1 (N terminal on backbone)
Terms and licenses: Academic/Nonprofit Terms; Industry Terms: Not Available to Industry
How to cite: pOP3BP was a gift from Marko Hyvönen (Addgene plasmid # 112602 ; http://n2t.net/addgene:112602 ; RRID:Addgene_112602)
