[The description below was written by a language model from this plasmid's Addgene catalogue record and pLannotate feature annotations shown in this document.]
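Description:
pOP3BP is an empty bacterial expression backbone derived from pBAT4, designed for producing recombinant proteins in E. coli as fusions to an N-terminal Avi–His8–GB1 module that can be removed with PreScission protease. It is a roughly 4.7 kb plasmid carrying a high-copy ColE1/pUC-type origin of replication and a β-lactamase gene under its own promoter for ampicillin selection. Split fragments of an f1/M13 phage origin, along with short remnants of bom, rop, lacZα and pUC polylinker sequence, are also annotated and appear to be leftovers of the backbone's construction.

The expression cassette is driven by a T7 promoter immediately followed by a lac operator, with the efficient T7 gene 10 ribosome binding site upstream of the tag-coding region and a T7 terminator downstream. A full-length lacI gene under the lacIq promoter is carried on the plasmid, so transcription is repressed until IPTG is added in a host supplying T7 RNA polymerase. The annotation detects the histidine tag and the GB1 domain, the B1 domain of streptococcal protein G used as a solubility-enhancing partner. The Avi tag (a substrate sequence for BirA-mediated site-specific biotinylation) and the PreScission site are stated in the catalogue entry but were not picked up as features. No insert is present; a gene of interest would be cloned downstream of GB1, in the region before the terminator, where an antisense SP6 promoter is also annotated.

The two sequence records, depositor and NGS-derived, differ by a few nucleotides in length and in their start coordinate but show essentially the same feature layout. The vector suits purification by metal affinity, tag removal, and biotin-based immobilisation or detection.
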