Features (pLannotate 1.2.2; 23 found; start..end, strand, type, name):
      1..19      +  promoter       T7 promoter: promoter for bacteriophage T7 RNA polymerase
     19..43      +  protein_bind   lac operator: The lac repressor binds to the lac operator to inhibit transcription in E. coli. This inhibition can be relieved by adding lactose or isopropyl-β-D-thiogalactopyranoside (IPTG). lac repressor encoded by lacI
     56..78      +  RBS            RBS: efficient ribosome binding site from bacteriophage T7 gene 10 (Olins and Rangwala, 1989)
    146..166     +  CDS            7xHis: 6xHis affinity tag
    179..333     +  CDS            GB1 (fragment) (sequence withheld): B1 domain of Streptococcal protein G effective as a solubilizing fusion partner (Cheng and Patel, 2004)
    441..459     -  promoter       SP6 promoter: promoter for bacteriophage SP6 RNA polymerase
    474..523     +  CDS            SET1 (fragment): solubility-enhancement tag derived from T7 phage gene 10B
    531..578     +  terminator     T7 terminator: transcription terminator for bacteriophage T7 RNA polymerase
    607..673     +  CDS            lacZα (fragment): LacZα fragment of β-galactosidase; lacZ fragment
    677..898     -  rep_origin     M13 ori (fragment) (sequence partly withheld): M13 bacteriophage origin of replication; arrow indicates direction of (+) strand synthesis
    899..919     -  misc_feature   MCS (fragment): pUC18/19 multiple cloning site
    918..936     -  promoter       lac UV5 promoter (fragment): E. coli lac promoter with an "up" mutation
    951..972     -  protein_bind   CAP binding site: CAP binding activates transcription in the presence of cAMP. E. coli catabolite activator protein
    985..2067    -  CDS            lacI: lac repressor; lacI; The lac repressor binds to the lac operator to inhibit transcription in E. coli. This inhibition can be relieved by adding lactose or isopropyl-β-D-thiogalactopyranoside (IPTG).
   2068..2145    -  promoter       lacIq promoter: lacI (mutant); In the lacIq allele, a single base change in the promoter boosts expression of the lacI gene about 10-fold.
   2145..2163    -  misc_feature   MCS (fragment): pUC18/19 multiple cloning site
   2164..2397    -  rep_origin     f1 ori (fragment) (sequence partly withheld): f1 bacteriophage origin of replication; arrow indicates direction of (+) strand synthesis
   2400..2499    -  misc_feature   bom (fragment): basis of mobility region from pBR322
   2601..2636    -  CDS            rop (fragment): Rop protein, which maintains plasmids at low copy number; rop
   2731..2835    +  promoter       AmpR promoter: bla
   2836..3696    +  CDS            AmpR: β-lactamase; bla; confers resistance to ampicillin, carbenicillin, and related antibiotics
   3867..4455    +  rep_origin     ori: high-copy-number ColE1/pMB1/pBR322/pUC origin of replication
   4638..4694    +  CDS            lacI (fragment): lac repressor; lacI; The lac repressor binds to the lac operator to inhibit transcription in E. coli. This inhibition can be relieved by adding lactose or isopropyl-β-D-thiogalactopyranoside (IPTG).
>Addgene plasmid #112602 | pOP3BP | depositor full sequence | sequence record 212065 | Full Sequence
TAATACGACTCACTATAGGGAATTGTGAGCGGATAACAATTCCTCTAGAAATAATTTTGTTTAACTTTAA
GAAGGAGATATATCCATGAATGGACTGAATGATATCTTTGAAGCGCAGAAAATTGAATGGCATGAATCCG
GATCTCATCACCATCACCATCACCATCACACTAGT
[165 nt withheld, positions 176-340]
ACCGGTAGTGGCACCAGTGGGTCGACACTGGAAGTTCTGTTTCAGGGCCCAGGATCCATGGAATTCGCGG
CCGCCCTAGGCTCGAGCTAAGCTTGAGTATTCTATAGTGTCACCTAAATCCCAGCTTGATCCGGCTGCTA
ACAAAGCCCGAAAGGAAGCTGAGTTGGCTGCTGCCACCGCTGAGCAATAACTAGCATAACCCCTTGGGGC
CTCTAAACGGGTCTTGAGGGGTTTTTTGCTGAAAGGAGGAACTATATCCGGATAACCTGGCGTAATAGCG
AAGAGGCCCGCACCGATCGCCCTTCCCAACAGTTGCGCAGCCTGAATGGCGAATGGAAATTGTAAGCGTT
AATATTTTGTTAAAATTCGCGTTAAATTTTTGTTAAATCAGCTCATTTTTTAACCAATAGGCCGAAATCG
GCAAAATCCCTTATAAATCAAAAGAATAGACCGAGATAGGGT
[37 nt withheld, positions 803-839]
AAAGAACGTGGACTCCAACGTCAAAGG
[32 nt withheld, positions 867-898]
AGCTTGCATGCCTGCAGGTCGGAAGCATAAAGTGTAAAGCCTGGGGTGCCTAATGAGTGAGCTAACTTAC
ATTAATTGCGTTGCGCTCACTGCCCGCTTTCCAGTCGGGAAACCTGTCGTGCCAGCTGCATTAATGAATC
GGCCAACGCGCGGGGAGAGGCGGTTTGCGTATTGGGCGCCAGGGTGGTTTTTCTTTTCACCAGTGAGACG
GGCAACAGCTGATTGCCCTTCACCGCCTGGCCCTGAGAGAGTTGCAGCAAGCGGTCCACGCTGGTTTGCC
CCAGCAGGCGAAAATCCTGTTTGATGGTGGTTGACGGCGGGATATAACATGAGCTGTCTTCGGTATCGTC
GTATCCCACTACCGAGATATCCGCACCAACGCGCAGCCCGGACTCGGTAATGGCGCGCATTGCGCCCAGC
GCCATCTGATCGTTGGCAACCAGCATCGCAGTGGGAACGATGCCCTCATTCAGCATTTGCATGGTTTGTT
GAAAACCGGACATGGCACTCCAGTCGCCTTCCCGTTCCGCTATCGGCTGAATTTGATTGCGAGTGAGATA
TTTATGCCAGCCAGCCAGACGCAGACGCGCCGAGACAGAACTTAATGGGCCCGCTAACAGCGCGATTTGC
TGGTGACCCAATGCGACCAGATGCTCCACGCCCAGTCGCGTACCGTCTTCATGGGAGAAAATAATACTGT
TGATGGGTGTCTGGTCAGAGACATCAAGAAATAACGCCGGAACATTAGTGCAGGCAGCTTCCACAGCAAT
GGCATCCTGGTCATCCAGCGGATAGTTAATGATCAGCCCACTGACGCGTTGCGCGAGAAGATTGTGCACC
GCCGCTTTACAGGCTTCGACGCCGCTTCGTTCTACCATCGACACCACCACGCTGGCACCCAGTTGATCGG
CGCGAGATTTAATCGCCGCGACAATTTGCGACGGCGCGTGCAGGGCCAGACTGGAGGTGGCAACGCCAAT
CAGCAACGACTGTTTGCCCGCCAGTTGTTGTGCCACGCGGTTGGGAATGTAATTCAGCTCCGCCATCGCC
GCTTCCACTTTTTCCCGCGTTTTCGCAGAAACGTGGCTGGCCTGGTTCACCACGCGGGAAACGGTCTGAT
AAGAGACACCGGCATACTCTGCGACATCGTATAACGTTACTGGTTTCACATTCACCACCCTGAATTGACT
CTCTTCCGGGCGCTATCATGCCATACCGCGAAAGGTTTTGCACCATTCGATGGTGTCGGGTACCGAGCTC
GAATT
[32 nt withheld, positions 2164-2195]
CGGTCGAGGTGCCGTAAAGCT
[56 nt withheld, positions 2217-2272]
G
[124 nt withheld, positions 2274-2397]
CGCCTGATGCGGTATTTTCTCCTTACGCATCTGTGCGGTATTTCACACCGCATATGGTGCACTCTCAGTA
CAATCTGCTCTGATGCCGCATAGTTAAGCCAGCCCCGACACCCGCCAACACCCGCTGACGCGCCCTGACG
GGCTTGTCTGCTCCCGGCATCCGCTTACAGACAAGCTGTGACCGTCTCCGGGAGCTGCATGTGTCAGAGG
TTTTCACCGTCATCACCGAAACGCGCGAGACGAAAGGGCCTCGTGATACGCCTATTTTTATAGGTTAATG
TCATGATAATAATGGTTTCTTAGACGTCAGGTGGCACTTTTCGGGGAAATGTGCGCGGAACCCCTATTTG
TTTATTTTTCTAAATACATTCAAATATGTATCCGCTCATGAGACAATAACCCTGATAAATGCTTCAATAA
TATTGAAAAAGGAAGAGTATGAGTATTCAACATTTCCGTGTCGCCCTTATTCCCTTTTTTGCGGCATTTT
GCCTTCCTGTTTTTGCTCACCCAGAAACGCTGGTGAAAGTAAAAGATGCTGAAGATCAGTTGGGTGCACG
AGTGGGTTACATCGAACTGGATCTCAACAGCGGTAAGATCCTTGAGAGTTTTCGCCCCGAAGAACGTTTT
CCAATGATGAGCACTTTTAAAGTTCTGCTATGTCATACACTATTATCCCGTATTGACGCCGGGCAAGAGC
AACTCGGTCGCCGGGCGCGGTATTCTCAGAATGACTTGGTTGAGTACTCACCAGTCACAGAAAAGCATCT
TACGGATGGCATGACAGTAAGAGAATTATGCAGTGCTGCCATAACCATGAGTGATAACACTGCGGCCAAC
TTACTTCTGACAACGATCGGAGGACCGAAGGAGCTAACCGCTTTTTTGCACAACATGGGGGATCATGTAA
CTCGCCTTGATCGTTGGGAACCGGAGCTGAATGAAGCCATACCAAACGACGAGCGTGACACCACGATGCC
TGTAGCAATGGCAACAACGTTGCGCAAACTATTAACTGGCGAACTACTTACTCTAGCTTCCCGGCAACAA
TTAATAGACTGGATGGAGGCGGATAAAGTTGCAGGACCACTTCTGCGCTCGGCCCTTCCGGCTGGCTGGT
TTATTGCTGATAAATCTGGAGCCGGTGAGCGTGGGTCTCGCGGTATCATTGCAGCACTGGGGCCAGATGG
TAAGCCCTCCCGTATCGTAGTTATCTACACGACGGGGAGTCAGGCAACTATGGATGAACGAAATAGACAG
ATCGCTGAGATAGGTGCCTCACTGATTAAGCATTGGTAACTGTCAGACCAAGTTTACTCATATATACTTT
AGATTGATTTAAAACTTCATTTTTAATTTAAAAGGATCTAGGTGAAGATCCTTTTTGATAATCTCATGAC
CAAAATCCCTTAACGTGAGTTTTCGTTCCACTGAGCGTCAGACCCCGTAGAAAAGATCAAAGGATCTTCT
TGAGATCCTTTTTTTCTGCGCGTAATCTGCTGCTTGCAAACAAAAAAACCACCGCTACCAGCGGTGGTTT
GTTTGCCGGATCAAGAGCTACCAACTCTTTTTCCGAAGGTAACTGGCTTCAGCAGAGCGCAGATACCAAA
TACTGTCCTTCTAGTGTAGCCGTAGTTAGGCCACCACTTCAAGAACTCTGTAGCACCGCCTACATACCTC
GCTCTGCTAATCCTGTTACCAGTGGCTGCTGCCAGTGGCGATAAGTCGTGTCTTACCGGGTTGGACTCAA
GACGATAGTTACCGGATAAGGCGCAGCGGTCGGGCTGAACGGGGGGTTCGTGCACACAGCCCAGCTTGGA
GCGAACGACCTACACCGAACTGAGATACCTACAGCGTGAGCTATGAGAAAGCGCCACGCTTCCCGAAGGG
AGAAAGGCGGACAGGTATCCGGTAAGCGGCAGGGTCGGAACAGGAGAGCGCACGAGGGAGCTTCCAGGGG
GAAACGCCTGGTATCTTTATAGTCCTGTCGGGTTTCGCCACCTCTGACTTGAGCGTCGATTTTTGTGATG
CTCGTCAGGGGGGCGGAGCCTATGGAAAAACGCCAGCAACGCGGCCTTTTTACGGTTCCTGGCCTTTTGC
TGGCCTTTTGCTCACATGTTCTTTCCTGCGTTATCCCCTGATTCTGTGGATAACCGTATTACCGCCTTTG
AGTGAGCTGATACCGCTCGCCGCAGCCGAACGACCGAGCGCAGCGAGTCAGTGAGCGAGGAAGCGGAAGA
GCGCCCAATACGCAAACCGCCTCTCCCCGCGCGTTGGCCGATTCATTAATGCAGCTGAT
