Features (pLannotate 1.2.2; 24 found; start..end, strand, type, name):
      3..30      +  rep_origin     RSF ori (fragment): Plasmids containing the RSF 1030 origin of replication can be propagated in E. coli cells that contain additional plasmids with compatible origins.
     32..88      +  CDS            lacI (fragment): lac repressor; lacI; The lac repressor binds to the lac operator to inhibit transcription in E. coli. This inhibition can be relieved by adding lactose or isopropyl-β-D-thiogalactopyranoside (IPTG).
     91..109     +  promoter       T7 promoter: promoter for bacteriophage T7 RNA polymerase
    109..133     +  protein_bind   lac operator: The lac repressor binds to the lac operator to inhibit transcription in E. coli. This inhibition can be relieved by adding lactose or isopropyl-β-D-thiogalactopyranoside (IPTG). lac repressor encoded by lacI
    146..168     +  RBS            RBS: efficient ribosome binding site from bacteriophage T7 gene 10 (Olins and Rangwala, 1989)
    236..256     +  CDS            7xHis: 6xHis affinity tag
    269..423     +  CDS            GB1 (fragment) (sequence withheld): B1 domain of Streptococcal protein G effective as a solubilizing fusion partner (Cheng and Patel, 2004)
    531..549     -  promoter       SP6 promoter: promoter for bacteriophage SP6 RNA polymerase
    564..613     +  CDS            SET1 (fragment): solubility-enhancement tag derived from T7 phage gene 10B
    621..668     +  terminator     T7 terminator: transcription terminator for bacteriophage T7 RNA polymerase
    697..763     +  CDS            lacZα (fragment): LacZα fragment of β-galactosidase; lacZ fragment
    767..988     -  rep_origin     M13 ori (fragment) (sequence partly withheld): M13 bacteriophage origin of replication; arrow indicates direction of (+) strand synthesis
    989..1009    -  misc_feature   MCS (fragment): pUC18/19 multiple cloning site
   1008..1026    -  promoter       lac UV5 promoter (fragment): E. coli lac promoter with an "up" mutation
   1041..1062    -  protein_bind   CAP binding site: CAP binding activates transcription in the presence of cAMP. E. coli catabolite activator protein
   1075..2157    -  CDS            lacI: lac repressor; lacI; The lac repressor binds to the lac operator to inhibit transcription in E. coli. This inhibition can be relieved by adding lactose or isopropyl-β-D-thiogalactopyranoside (IPTG).
   2158..2235    -  promoter       lacIq promoter: lacI (mutant); In the lacIq allele, a single base change in the promoter boosts expression of the lacI gene about 10-fold.
   2235..2253    -  misc_feature   MCS (fragment): pUC18/19 multiple cloning site
   2254..2484    -  rep_origin     f1 ori (fragment) (sequence partly withheld): f1 bacteriophage origin of replication; arrow indicates direction of (+) strand synthesis
   2485..2584    -  misc_feature   bom (fragment): basis of mobility region from pBR322
   2686..2721    -  CDS            rop (fragment): Rop protein, which maintains plasmids at low copy number; rop
   2816..2920    +  promoter       AmpR promoter: bla
   2921..3781    +  CDS            AmpR: β-lactamase; bla; confers resistance to ampicillin, carbenicillin, and related antibiotics
   3952..4540    +  rep_origin     ori: high-copy-number ColE1/pMB1/pBR322/pUC origin of replication
>Addgene plasmid #112602 | pOP3BP | addgene full sequence | sequence record 220216 | Addgene NGS Result
GCAGCGAGTCAGTGAGCGAGGAAGCGGAAGAGCGCCCAATACGCAAACCGCCTCTCCCCGCGCGTTGGCC
GATTCATTAATGCAGCTGATTAATACGACTCACTATAGGGAATTGTGAGCGGATAACAATTCCTCTAGAA
ATAATTTTGTTTAACTTTAAGAAGGAGATATATCCATGAATGGACTGAATGATATCTTTGAAGCGCAGAA
AATTGAATGGCATGAATCCGGATCTCATCACCATCACCATCACCATCACACTAGT
[165 nt withheld, positions 266-430]
ACCGGTAGTGGCACCAGTGGGTCGACACTGGAAGTTCTGTTTCAGGGCCCAGGATCCATGGAATTCGCGG
CCGCCCTAGGCTCGAGCTAAGCTTGAGTATTCTATAGTGTCACCTAAATCCCAGCTTGATCCGGCTGCTA
ACAAAGCCCGAAAGGAAGCTGAGTTGGCTGCTGCCACCGCTGAGCAATAACTAGCATAACCCCTTGGGGC
CTCTAAACGGGTCTTGAGGGGTTTTTTGCTGAAAGGAGGAACTATATCCGGATAACCTGGCGTAATAGCG
AAGAGGCCCGCACCGATCGCCCTTCCCAACAGTTGCGCAGCCTGAATGGCGAATGGAAATTGTAAGCGTT
AATATTTTGTTAAAATTCGCGTTAAATTTTTGTTAAATCAGCTCATTTTTTAACCAATAGGCCGAAATCG
GCAAAATCCCTTATAAATCAAAAGAATAGACCGAGATAGGGT
[37 nt withheld, positions 893-929]
AAAGAACGTGGACTCCAACGTCAAAGG
[32 nt withheld, positions 957-988]
AGCTTGCATGCCTGCAGGTCGGAAGCATAAAGTGTAAAGCCTGGGGTGCCTAATGAGTGAGCTAACTTAC
ATTAATTGCGTTGCGCTCACTGCCCGCTTTCCAGTCGGGAAACCTGTCGTGCCAGCTGCATTAATGAATC
GGCCAACGCGCGGGGAGAGGCGGTTTGCGTATTGGGCGCCAGGGTGGTTTTTCTTTTCACCAGTGAGACG
GGCAACAGCTGATTGCCCTTCACCGCCTGGCCCTGAGAGAGTTGCAGCAAGCGGTCCACGCTGGTTTGCC
CCAGCAGGCGAAAATCCTGTTTGATGGTGGTTAACGGCGGGATATAACATGAGCTGTCTTCGGTATCGTC
GTATCCCACTACCGAGATATCCGCACCAACGCGCAGCCCGGACTCGGTAATGGCGCGCATTGCGCCCAGC
GCCATCTGATCGTTGGCAACCAGCATCGCAGTGGGAACGATGCCCTCATTCAGCATTTGCATGGTTTGTT
GAAAACCGGACATGGCACTCCAGTCGCCTTCCCGTTCCGCTATCGGCTGAATTTGATTGCGAGTGAGATA
TTTATGCCAGCCAGCCAGACGCAGACGCGCCGAGACAGAACTTAATGGGCCCGCTAACAGCGCGATTTGC
TGGTGACCCAATGCGACCAGATGCTCCACGCCCAGTCGCGTACCGTCTTCATGGGAGAAAATAATACTGT
TGATGGGTGTCTGGTCAGAGACATCAAGAAATAACGCCGGAACATTAGTGCAGGCAGCTTCCACAGCAAT
GGCATCCTGGTCATCCAGCGGATAGTTAATGATCAGCCCACTGACGCGTTGCGCGAGAAGATTGTGCACC
GCCGCTTTACAGGCTTCGACGCCGCTTCGTTCTACCATCGACACCACCACGCTGGCACCCAGTTGATCGG
CGCGAGATTTAATCGCCGCGACAATTTGCGACGGCGCGTGCAGGGCCAGACTGGAGGTGGCAACGCCAAT
CAGCAACGACTGTTTGCCCGCCAGTTGTTGTGCCACGCGGTTGGGAATGTAATTCAGCTCCGCCATCGCC
GCTTCCACTTTTTCCCGCGTTTTCGCAGAAACGTGGCTGGCCTGGTTCACCACGCGGGAAACGGTCTGAT
AAGAGACACCGGCATACTCTGCGACATCGTATAACGTTACTGGTTTCACATTCACCACCCTGAATTGACT
CTCTTCCGGGCGCTATCATGCCATACCGCGAAAGGTTTTGCACCATTCGATGGTGTCGGGTACCGAGCTC
GAATTGTGAACCATCACCCT
[91 nt withheld, positions 2269-2359]
G
[124 nt withheld, positions 2361-2484]
CCTGATGCGGTATTTTCTCCTTACGCATCTGTGCGGTATTTCACACCGCATATGGTGCACTCTCAGTACA
ATCTGCTCTGATGCCGCATAGTTAAGCCAGCCCCGACACCCGCCAACACCCGCTGACGCGCCCTGACGGG
CTTGTCTGCTCCCGGCATCCGCTTACAGACAAGCTGTGACCGTCTCCGGGAGCTGCATGTGTCAGAGGTT
TTCACCGTCATCACCGAAACGCGCGAGACGAAAGGGCCTCGTGATACGCCTATTTTTATAGGTTAATGTC
ATGATAATAATGGTTTCTTAGACGTCAGGTGGCACTTTTCGGGGAAATGTGCGCGGAACCCCTATTTGTT
TATTTTTCTAAATACATTCAAATATGTATCCGCTCATGAGACAATAACCCTGATAAATGCTTCAATAATA
TTGAAAAAGGAAGAGTATGAGTATTCAACATTTCCGTGTCGCCCTTATTCCCTTTTTTGCGGCATTTTGC
CTTCCTGTTTTTGCTCACCCAGAAACGCTGGTGAAAGTAAAAGATGCTGAAGATCAGTTGGGTGCACGAG
TGGGTTACATCGAACTGGATCTCAACAGCGGTAAGATCCTTGAGAGTTTTCGCCCCGAAGAACGTTTTCC
AATGATGAGCACTTTTAAAGTTCTGCTATGTGGCGCGGTATTATCCCGTATTGACGCCGGGCAAGAGCAA
CTCGGTCGCCGCATACACTATTCTCAGAATGACTTGGTTGAGTACTCACCAGTCACAGAAAAGCATCTTA
CGGATGGCATGACAGTAAGAGAATTATGCAGTGCTGCCATAACCATGAGTGATAACACTGCGGCCAACTT
ACTTCTGACAACGATCGGAGGACCGAAGGAGCTAACCGCTTTTTTGCACAACATGGGGGATCATGTAACT
CGCCTTGATCGTTGGGAACCGGAGCTGAATGAAGCCATACCAAACGACGAGCGTGACACCACGATGCCTG
TAGCAATGGCAACAACGTTGCGCAAACTATTAACTGGCGAACTACTTACTCTAGCTTCCCGGCAACAATT
AATAGACTGGATGGAGGCGGATAAAGTTGCAGGACCACTTCTGCGCTCGGCCCTTCCGGCTGGCTGGTTT
ATTGCTGATAAATCTGGAGCCGGTGAGCGTGGGTCTCGCGGTATCATTGCAGCACTGGGGCCAGATGGTA
AGCCCTCCCGTATCGTAGTTATCTACACGACGGGGAGTCAGGCAACTATGGATGAACGAAATAGACAGAT
CGCTGAGATAGGTGCCTCACTGATTAAGCATTGGTAACTGTCAGACCAAGTTTACTCATATATACTTTAG
ATTGATTTAAAACTTCATTTTTAATTTAAAAGGATCTAGGTGAAGATCCTTTTTGATAATCTCATGACCA
AAATCCCTTAACGTGAGTTTTCGTTCCACTGAGCGTCAGACCCCGTAGAAAAGATCAAAGGATCTTCTTG
AGATCCTTTTTTTCTGCGCGTAATCTGCTGCTTGCAAACAAAAAAACCACCGCTACCAGCGGTGGTTTGT
TTGCCGGATCAAGAGCTACCAACTCTTTTTCCGAAGGTAACTGGCTTCAGCAGAGCGCAGATACCAAATA
CTGTTCTTCTAGTGTAGCCGTAGTTAGGCCACCACTTCAAGAACTCTGTAGCACCGCCTACATACCTCGC
TCTGCTAATCCTGTTACCAGTGGCTGCTGCCAGTGGCGATAAGTCGTGTCTTACCGGGTTGGACTCAAGA
CGATAGTTACCGGATAAGGCGCAGCGGTCGGGCTGAACGGGGGGTTCGTGCACACAGCCCAGCTTGGAGC
GAACGACCTACACCGAACTGAGATACCTACAGCGTGAGCTATGAGAAAGCGCCACGCTTCCCGAAGGGAG
AAAGGCGGACAGGTATCCGGTAAGCGGCAGGGTCGGAACAGGAGAGCGCACGAGGGAGCTTCCAGGGGGA
AACGCCTGGTATCTTTATAGTCCTGTCGGGTTTCGCCACCTCTGACTTGAGCGTCGATTTTTGTGATGCT
CGTCAGGGGGGCGGAGCCTATGGAAAAACGCCAGCAACGCGGCCTTTTTACGGTTCCTGGCCTTTTGCTG
GCCTTTTGCTCACATGTTCTTTCCTGCGTTATCCCCTGATTCTGTGGATAACCGTATTACCGCCTTTGAG
TGAGCTGATACCGCTCGCCGCAGCCGAACGACCGAGC
